>Addgene plasmid #81515 | pDONR223_THEMIS_p.R196I | addgene full sequence | sequence record 168663 | Addgene NGS Result
CTTTCCTGCGTTATCCCCTGATTCTGTGGATAACCGTATTACCGCCTTTGAGTGAGCTGATACCGCTCGC
CGCAGCCGAACGACCGAGCGCAGCGAGTCAGTGAGCGAGGAAGCGGAAGAGCGCCCAATACGCAAACCGC
CTCTCCCCGCGCGTTGGCCGATTCATTAATGCAGCTGGCACGACAGGTTTCCCGACTGGAAAGCGGGCAG
TGAGCGCAACGCAATTAATACGCGTACCGCTAGCCAGGAAGAGTTTGTAGAAACGCAAAAAGGCCATCCG
TCAGGATGGCCTTCTGCTTAGTTTGATGCCTGGCAGTTTATGGCGGGCGTCCTGCCCGCCACCCTCCGGG
CCGTTGCTTCACAACGTTCAAATCCGCTCCCGGCGGATTTGTCCTACTCAGGAGAGCGTTCACCGACAAA
CAACAGATAAAACGAAAGGCCCAGTCTTCCGACTGAGCCTTTCGTTTTATTTGATGCCTGGCAGTTCCCT
ACTCTCGCGTTAACGCTAGCATGGATGTTTTCCCAGTCACGACGTTGTAAAACGACGGCCAGTCTTAAGC
TCGGGCCCCAAATAATGATTTTATTTTGACTGATAGTGACCTGTTCGTTGCAACAAATTGATGAGCAATG
CTTTTTTATAATGCCAACTTTGTACAAAAAAGTTGGCACCATGGCATTATCACTGGAAGAATTCGTCCAC
TCCCTTGACCTCAGGACCCTACCCAGGGTTCTAGAAATCCAGGCAGGCATCTATCTTGAAGGCTCTATTT
ATGAAATGTTTGGAAATGAATGCTGTTTTTCAACAGGAGAAGTGATTAAAATTACTGGTCTCAAAGTTAA
GAAGATCATAGCTGAAATTTGTGAGCAGATTGAAGGTTGTGAGTCTCTACAGCCATTTGAACTGCCTATG
AATTTTCCAGGTCTTTTTAAGATTGTGGCTGATAAAACTCCATACCTTACTATGGAAGAAATCACAAGGA
CCATTCATATTGGACCAAGTAGACTAGGGCATCCTTGCTTCTATCATCAGAAGGATATAAAACTAGAGAA
CCTCATCATAAAGCAGGGTGAGCAAATCATGCTCAACTCAGTTGAAGAGATTGATGGAGAAATAATGGTG
AGCTGTGCAGTAGCAAGGAATCATCAAACTCACTCATTTAATTTGCCTTTGTCACAAGAAGGAGAATTCT
ACGAGTGTGAAGATGAACGTATTTACACTCTAAAGGAGATTGTTGAATGGAAGATTCCTAAGAACATAAC
AAGAACTGTAAACCTTACAGATTTTTCAAATAAGTGGGACTCAACGAATCCATTTCCTAAAGACTTTTAT
GGTACCCTGATTCTCAAGCCTGTTTATGAAATTCAAGGTGTGATGAAATTTCGAAAAGATATAATCCGCA
TCCTCCCCAGTCTAGATGTCGAAGTCAAAGACATCACTGATTCTTACGATGCTAACTGGTTTCTTCAGCT
GTTATCAACAGAAGATCTTTTTGAAATGACTAGTAAAGAGTTCCCCATAGTGACTGAAGTCATAGAAGCA
CCTGAAGGAAACCACCTGCCCCAAAGCATTTTACAGCCTGGGAAAACCATTGTGATCCACAAAAAGTACC
AGGCATCAAGAATCTTAGCTTCAGAAATTAGAAGCAATTTTCCTAAAAGACACTTCTTGATCCCCACTAG
CTATAAAGGCAAGTTCAAGCGGCGACCGAGGGAGTTCCCAACGGCCTATGACCTAGAGATCGCTAAGAGT
GAAAAGGAGCCTCTTCACGTGGTGGCCACCAAAGCGTTTCATTCCCCTCATGACAAGCTGTCATCCGTAT
CTGTTGGGGACCAGTTTCTGGTGCATCAGTCAGAGACGACTGAAGTCCTCTGTGAGGGAATAAAAAAAGT
GGTGAATGTTCTGGCCTGTGAAAAAATCCTCAAAAAGTCCTATGAGGCTGCGCTGCTCCCTTTGTACATG
GAAGGAGGTTTTGTAGAGGTGATTCATGATAAGAAACAGTACCCGATTTCTGAGCTCTGTAAACAGTTCC
GTTTGCCCTTCAATGTGAAGGTGTCTGTCAGGGATCTTTCCATTGAAGAGGACGTGTTGGCTGCCACACC
AGGACTGCAGTTGGAGGAGGACATTACAGACTCTTACCTACTCATAAGTGACTTTGCCAACCCCACGGAG
TGCTGGGAAATTCCTGTGGGCCGCTTGAATATGACTGTTCAGTTAGTTAGTAATTTCTCTAGGGATGCAG
AACCATTTCTAGTCAGGACTCTGGTAGAAGAGATCACTGAAGAGCAATATTACATGATGCGGAGATATGA
AAGCTCAGCCTCACATCCCCCACCTCGCCCTCCGAAACACCCCTCAGTAGAGGAAACAAAGTTAACCCTG
CTAACCTTAGCAGAAGAAAGGACGGTAGACCTGCCCAAGTCTCCCAAGCGTCATCACGTAGACATAACCA
AGAAACTTCACCCAAATCAAGCTGGCCTGGATTCAAAAGTACTGATTGGTAGTCAGAATGATTTGGTGGA
TGAAGAGAAAGAAAGGAGCAACCGTGGGGCCACAGCAGTAGCAGAAACATTCAAAAATGAAAAACATCAA
AAATGATTGCCAACTTTCTTGTACAAAGTTGGCATTATAAGAAAGCATTGCTTATCAATTTGTTGCAACG
AACAGGTCACTATCAGTCAAAATAAAATCATTATTTGCCATCCAGCTGATATCCCCTATAGTGAGTCGTA
TTACATGGTCATAGCTGTTTCCTGGCAGCTCTGGCCCGTGTCTCAAAATCTCTGATGTTACATTGCACAA
GATAAAAATATATCATCATGCCTCCTCTAGACCAGCCAGGACAGAAATGCCTCGACTTCGCTGCTACCCA
AGGTTGCCGGGTGACGCACACCGTGGAAACGGATGAAGGCACGAACCCAGTGGACATAAGCCTGTTCGGT
TCGTAAGCTGTAATGCAAGTAGCGTATGCGCTCACGCAACTGGTCCAGAACCTTGACCGAACGCAGCGGT
GGTAACGGCGCAGTGGCGGTTTTCATGGCTTGTTATGACTGTTTTTTTGGGGTACAGTCTATGCCTCGGG
CATCCAAGCAGCAAGCGCGTTACGCCGTGGGTCGATGTTTGATGTTATGGAGCAGCAACGATGTTACGCA
GCAGGGCAGTCGCCCTAAAACAAAGTTAAACATTATGAGGGAAGCGGTGATCGCCGAAGTATCGACTCAA
CTATCAGAGGTAGTTGGCGTCATCGAGCGCCATCTCGAACCGACGTTGCTGGCCGTACATTTGTACGGCT
CCGCAGTGGATGGCGGCCTGAAGCCACACAGTGATATTGATTTGCTGGTTACGGTGACCGTAAGGCTTGA
TGAAACAACGCGGCGAGCTTTGATCAACGACCTTTTGGAAACTTCGGCTTCCCCTGGAGAGAGCGAGATT
CTCCGCGCTGTAGAAGTCACCATTGTTGTGCACGACGACATCATTCCGTGGCGTTATCCAGCTAAGCGCG
AACTGCAATTTGGAGAATGGCAGCGCAATGACATTCTTGCAGGTATCTTCGAGCCAGCCACGATCGACAT
TGATCTGGCTATCTTGCTGACAAAAGCAAGAGAACATAGCGTTGCCTTGGTAGGTCCAGCGGCGGAGGAA
CTCTTTGATCCGGTTCCTGAACAGGATCTATTTGAGGCGCTAAATGAAACCTTAACGCTATGGAACTCGC
CGCCCGACTGGGCTGGCGATGAGCGAAATGTAGTGCTTACGTTGTCCCGCATTTGGTACAGCGCAGTAAC
CGGCAAAATCGCGCCGAAGGATGTCGCTGCCGACTGGGCAATGGAGCGCCTGCCGGCCCAGTATCAGCCC
GTCATACTTGAAGCTAGACAGGCTTATCTTGGACAAGAAGAAGATCGCTTGGCCTCGCGCGCAGATCAGT
TGGAAGAATTTGTCCACTACGTGAAAGGCGAGATCACCAAGGTAGTCGGCAAATAACCCTCGAGCCACCC
ATGACCAAAATCCCTTAACGTGAGTTACGCGTCGTTCCACTGAGCGTCAGACCCCGTAGAAAAGATCAAA
GGATCTTCTTGAGATCCTTTTTTTCTGCGCGTAATCTGCTGCTTGCAAACAAAAAAACCACCGCTACCAG
CGGTGGTTTGTTTGCCGGATCAAGAGCTACCAACTCTTTTTCCGAAGGTAACTGGCTTCAGCAGAGCGCA
GATACCAAATACTGTTCTTCTAGTGTAGCCGTAGTTAGGCCACCACTTCAAGAACTCTGTAGCACCGCCT
ACATACCTCGCTCTGCTAATCCTGTTACCAGTGGCTGCTGCCAGTGGCGATAAGTCGTGTCTTACCGGGT
TGGACTCAAGACGATAGTTACCGGATAAGGCGCAGCGGTCGGGCTGAACGGGGGGTTCGTGCACACAGCC
CAGCTTGGAGCGAACGACCTACACCGAACTGAGATACCTACAGCGTGAGCTATGAGAAAGCGCCACGCTT
CCCGAAGGGAGAAAGGCGGACAGGTATCCGGTAAGCGGCAGGGTCGGAACAGGAGAGCGCACGAGGGAGC
TTCCAGGGGGAAACGCCTGGTATCTTTATAGTCCTGTCGGGTTTCGCCACCTCTGACTTGAGCGTCGATT
TTTGTGATGCTCGTCAGGGGGGCGGAGCCTATGGAAAAACGCCAGCAACGCGGCCTTTTTACGGTTCCTG
GCCTTTTGCTGGCCTTTTGCTCACATGTT
Features (pLannotate 1.2.2; 12 found; start..end, strand, type, name):
    121..213     +  CDS            lacI (fragment): lac repressor; lacI; The lac repressor binds to the lac operator to inhibit transcription in E. coli. This inhibition can be relieved by adding lactose or isopropyl-β-D-thiogalactopyranoside (IPTG).
    268..295     -  terminator     rrnB T2 terminator: transcription terminator T2 from the E. coli rrnB gene
    427..470     +  terminator     rrnB T1 terminator: Escherichia coli rrnB; transcription terminator T1 from the E. coli rrnB gene
    517..553     -  CDS            lacZα (fragment): LacZα fragment of β-galactosidase; lacZ fragment
    570..665     +  protein_bind   attL3: mutant version of attL; recombination site for the Gateway® LR reaction LR Clonase™
    671..2593    +  CDS            THEMIS: THMS1_HUMAN - Also known as C6orf190, C6orf207. Experimental evidence at protein level: Swiss-Prot protein existence level 1. Plays a central role in late thymocyte development by controlling both positive and negative T-cell selection. Required to sustain and/or integrate signals required for proper lineage commitment and maturation of T-cells. Regulates T-cell development through T-cell antigen receptor (TCR) signaling and in particular through the regulation of calcium influx and phosphorylation of Erk. From Homo sapiens (Human).
   2601..2696    -  protein_bind   attL3: mutant version of attL; recombination site for the Gateway® LR reaction LR Clonase™
   2715..2733    -  promoter       T7 promoter: promoter for bacteriophage T7 RNA polymerase
   2923..2946    +  promoter       Pc promoter (fragment): intI1 (promoter lies within the coding sequence); class 1 integron promoter
   3122..3178    +  CDS            GmR (fragment): gentamycin acetyltransferase; aacC1; confers resistance to gentamycin
   3185..3976    +  CDS            SmR: aminoglycoside adenylyltransferase (Murphy, 1985); aadA; confers resistance to spectinomycin and streptomycin
   4069..4657    +  rep_origin     ori: high-copy-number ColE1/pMB1/pBR322/pUC origin of replication
