[The description below was written by a language model from this plasmid's Addgene catalogue record and pLannotate feature annotations shown in this document.]
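Description:
pDONR223_THEMIS_p.R196I is a Gateway entry clone built on the Invitrogen pDONR223 backbone and carrying a mutant open reading frame of human THEMIS, a protein involved in T-cell receptor signalling during thymocyte selection. The sequenced plasmid is about 4.7 kb. It is maintained in E. coli through a high-copy ColE1/pUC-type origin and selected with spectinomycin, conferred by the aadA (SmR) aminoglycoside adenylyltransferase gene. The short lacI, lacZα, GmR and integron Pc promoter fragments in the annotation are backbone remnants rather than functional parts.

The THEMIS coding sequence (roughly 1.9 kb) sits between two attL recombination sites. The automated annotation labels both as attL3, although they simply represent the flanking attL pair that supports LR Clonase transfer of the insert into attR-containing destination vectors. The record lists two amino-acid changes relative to the reference transcript: R196I, the variant that names the clone, and I630V. The clone is in the "closed" configuration, meaning a stop codon immediately follows the ORF, so it will yield native C-termini and cannot be fused to C-terminal tags supplied by a destination vector. No promoter drives the insert in this plasmid. rrnB T1 and T2 terminators lie upstream of the cassette to insulate it from read-through transcription, and a T7 promoter lies downstream, oriented back toward the insert.

The plasmid belongs to the Target Accelerator Plasmid Collection, a set of cancer-associated variant alleles made for systematic functional testing. It serves as a shuttle source: the allele is moved into expression vectors of choice to compare its activity with wild-type THEMIS.
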