Addgene plasmid #81515: pDONR223_THEMIS_p.R196I
Purpose: Gateway Donor vector containing THEMIS , part of the Target Accelerator Plasmid Collection.
Depositing lab: Jesse Boehm & William Hahn & David Root. Depositing organization: Broad Institute. Publication: Systematic Functional Interrogation of Rare Cancer Variants Identifies Oncogenic Alleles. Kim E, Ilic N, Shrestha Y, Zou L, Kamburov A, Zhu C, Yang X, Lubonja R, Tran N, Nguyen C, Lawrence MS, Piccioni F, Bagul M, Doench JG, Chouinard CR, Wu X, Hogstrom L, Natoli T, Tamayo P, Horn H, Corsello SM, Lage K, Root DE, Subramanian A, Golub TR, Getz G, Boehm JS, Hahn WC. Cancer Discov. 2016 Jul;6(7):714-26. doi: 10.1158/2159-8290.CD-16-0160. Epub 2016 May 4. PubMed 27147599.
Backbone
  Vector backbone: pDONR223
  Backbone manufacturer: Invitrogen
  Backbone size w/o insert (bp): 2790
  Vector type: Gateway Entry vector
Growth in bacteria
  Bacterial resistance: Spectinomycin, 50 μg/mL
  Growth temperature: 37°C
  Growth strain: DH5alpha
  Copy number: High Copy
Gene/Insert
  Gene/Insert name: THEMIS (alt name: NM_001010923.2)
  Species: H. sapiens (human)
  Mutation: R196I; I630V
  Entrez Gene: THEMIS (a.k.a. C6orf190, C6orf207, GASP, SPOT, TSEPA)
  Promoter: None
  Cloning method: Gateway Cloning
  Sequencing primers: 5′ M13pUC-fwd; 3′ M13-Rev
Terms and licenses: Academic/Nonprofit Terms; Industry Terms: Not Available to Industry
Depositor comments: Closed state: stop codon immediately follows insert
How to cite: pDONR223_THEMIS_p.R196I was a gift from Jesse Boehm & William Hahn & David Root (Addgene plasmid # 81515 ; http://n2t.net/addgene:81515 ; RRID:Addgene_81515)
