>Addgene plasmid #81515 | pDONR223_THEMIS_p.R196I | depositor partial sequence | sequence record 156526 | insert sequence
ATGGCATTATCACTGGAAGAATTCGTCCACTCCCTTGACCTCAGGACCCTACCCAGGGTTCTAGAAATCC
AGGCAGGCATCTATCTTGAAGGCTCTATTTATGAAATGTTTGGAAATGAATGCTGTTTTTCAACAGGAGA
AGTGATTAAAATTACTGGTCTCAAAGTTAAGAAGATCATAGCTGAAATTTGTGAGCAGATTGAAGGTTGT
GAGTCTCTACAGCCATTTGAACTGCCTATGAATTTTCCAGGTCTTTTTAAGATTGTGGCTGATAAAACTC
CATACCTTACTATGGAAGAAATCACAAGGACCATTCATATTGGACCAAGTAGACTAGGGCATCCTTGCTT
CTATCATCAGAAGGATATAAAACTAGAGAACCTCATCATAAAGCAGGGTGAGCAAATCATGCTCAACTCA
GTTGAAGAGATTGATGGAGAAATAATGGTGAGCTGTGCAGTAGCAAGGAATCATCAAACTCACTCATTTA
ATTTGCCTTTGTCACAAGAAGGAGAATTCTACGAGTGTGAAGATGAACGTATTTACACTCTAAAGGAGAT
TGTTGAATGGAAGATTCCTAAGAACATAACAAGAACTGTAAACCTTACAGATTTTTCAAATAAGTGGGAC
TCAACGAATCCATTTCCTAAAGACTTTTATGGTACCCTGATTCTCAAGCCTGTTTATGAAATTCAAGGTG
TGATGAAATTTCGAAAAGATATAATCCGCATCCTCCCCAGTCTAGATGTCGAAGTCAAAGACATCACTGA
TTCTTACGATGCTAACTGGTTTCTTCAGCTGTTATCAACAGAAGATCTTTTTGAAATGACTAGTAAAGAG
TTCCCCATAGTGACTGAAGTCATAGAAGCACCTGAAGGAAACCACCTGCCCCAAAGCATTTTACAGCCTG
GGAAAACCATTGTGATCCACAAAAAGTACCAGGCATCAAGAATCTTAGCTTCAGAAATTAGAAGCAATTT
TCCTAAAAGACACTTCTTGATCCCCACTAGCTATAAAGGCAAGTTCAAGCGGCGACCGAGGGAGTTCCCA
ACGGCCTATGACCTAGAGATCGCTAAGAGTGAAAAGGAGCCTCTTCACGTGGTGGCCACCAAAGCGTTTC
ATTCCCCTCATGACAAGCTGTCATCCGTATCTGTTGGGGACCAGTTTCTGGTGCATCAGTCAGAGACGAC
TGAAGTCCTCTGTGAGGGAATAAAAAAAGTGGTGAATGTTCTGGCCTGTGAAAAAATCCTCAAAAAGTCC
TATGAGGCTGCGCTGCTCCCTTTGTACATGGAAGGAGGTTTTGTAGAGGTGATTCATGATAAGAAACAGT
ACCCGATTTCTGAGCTCTGTAAACAGTTCCGTTTGCCCTTCAATGTGAAGGTGTCTGTCAGGGATCTTTC
CATTGAAGAGGACGTGTTGGCTGCCACACCAGGACTGCAGTTGGAGGAGGACATTACAGACTCTTACCTA
CTCATAAGTGACTTTGCCAACCCCACGGAGTGCTGGGAAATTCCTGTGGGCCGCTTGAATATGACTGTTC
AGTTAGTTAGTAATTTCTCTAGGGATGCAGAACCATTTCTAGTCAGGACTCTGGTAGAAGAGATCACTGA
AGAGCAATATTACATGATGCGGAGATATGAAAGCTCAGCCTCACATCCCCCACCTCGCCCTCCGAAACAC
CCCTCAGTAGAGGAAACAAAGTTAACCCTGCTAACCTTAGCAGAAGAAAGGACGGTAGACCTGCCCAAGT
CTCCCAAGCGTCATCACGTAGACATAACCAAGAAACTTCACCCAAATCAAGCTGGCCTGGATTCAAAAGT
ACTGATTGGTAGTCAGAATGATTTGGTGGATGAAGAGAAAGAAAGGAGCAACCGTGGGGCCACAGCAGTA
GCAGAAACATTCAAAAATGAAAAACATCAAAAA
