>Addgene plasmid #81515 | pDONR223_THEMIS_p.R196I | addgene partial sequence | sequence record 156527 | M13-F20 5'-TGTAAAACGACGGCCAGT-3'
TTCGTTGCAACAAATTGATGAGCAATGCTTTTTTATAATGCCAACTTTGTACAAAAAAGTTGGCACCATG
GCATTATCACTGGAAGAATTCGTCCACTCCCTTGACCTCAGGACCCTACCCAGGGTTCTAGAAATCCAGG
CAGGCATCTATCTTGAAGGCTCTATTTATGAAATGTTTGGAAATGAATGCTGTTTTTCAACAGGAGAAGT
GATTAAAATTACTGGTCTCAAAGTTAAGAAGATCATAGCTGAAATTTGTGAGCAGATTGAAGGTTGTGAG
TCTCTACAGCCATTTGAACTGCCTATGAATTTTCCAGGTCTTTTTAAGATTGTGGCTGATAAAACTCCAT
ACCTTACTATGGAAGAAATCACAAGGACCATTCATATTGGACCAAGTAGACTAGGGCATCCTTGCTTCTA
TCATCAGAAGGATATAAAACTAGAGAACCTCATCATAAAGCAGGGTGAGCAAATCATGCTCAACTCAGTT
GAAGAGATTGATGGAGAAATAATGGTGAGCTGTGCAGTAGCAAGGAATCATCAAACTCACTCATTTAATT
TGCCTTTGTCACAAGAAGGAGAATTCTACGAGTGTGAAGATGAACGTATTTACACTCTAAAGGAGATTGT
TGAATGGAAGATTCCTAAGAACATAACAAGAACTGTAAACCTTACAGATTTTTCAAATAAGTGGGACTCA
ACGAATCCATTTCCTAAAGACTTTTATGGTACCCTGATTCTCAAGCCTGTTTATGAAATTCAAGGTGTGA
TGAAATTTCGAAAAGATATAATCCGCATCCTCCCCAGTCTAGATGTCGAAGTCAAAGACATCACTGATTC
TTACGATGCTAACTGGTTTCTTCAGCTGTTATCAACAGAAGATCTTTTTGAAATGACTAGTAAAGAGTTC
CCCATAGTGACTGAAGTCATAGAAGCACCTGAAGGAAACCACCTGCCCCAAAGCATTTTACAGCCTGGGA
AAACCATTGTGATCCA
